>Addgene plasmid #17533 | pCoPURO | depositor full sequence | sequence record 8668 | Author sequence
TCGCGCGTTTCGGTGATGACGGTGAAAACCTCTGACACATGCAGCTCCCGGAGACGGTCACAGCTTGTCT
GTAAGCGGATGCCGGGAGCAGACAAGCCCGTCAGGGCGCGTCAGCGGGTGTTGGCGGGTGTCGGGGCTGG
CTTAACTATGCGGCATCAGAGCAGATTGTACTGAGAGTGCACCATATGCGGTGTGAAATACCGCACAGAT
GCGTAAGGAGAAAATACCGCATCAGGCGCCATTCGCCATTCAGGCTGCGCAACTGTTGGGAAGGGCGATC
GGTGCGGGCCTCTTCGCTATTACGCCAGCTGGCGAAAGGGGGATGTGCTGCAAGGCGATTAAGTTGGGTA
ACGCCAGGGTTTTCCCAGTCACGACGTTGTAAAACGACGGCCAGTGCCAAGCTTGCATGCCTGCAGGTCG
ACTCTAGAGGATCCGGTGCGTGGTGGTTTCATGCTTCTGGGAACGGCAAATGGGTTTAGGATTGGGAACC
CCTCATCATCTGTTGGAATATACTATTCAACCTACAAAAATAACGTTAAACAACACTACTTTATATTTGA
TATGAATGGCCACACCTTTTATGCCATAAAACATATTGTAAGAGAATACCACTCTTTTTATTCCTTCTTT
CCTTCTTGTACGTTTTTTGCTGTGAGTAGGTCGTGGTGCTGGTGTTGCAGTTGAAATAACTTAAAATATA
AATCATAAAACTCAAACATAAACTTGACTATTTATTTATTTATTAAGAAAGGAAATATAAATTATAAATT
ACAACAGATCCCCCGGGCTGCAGGAATTCGATAGCTTGCATGCCTGCAGGTCGGCCGCCACGACCGGTGC
CGCCACCATCCCCTGACCCACGCCCCTGACCCCTCACAAGGAGACGACCTTCCATGACCGAGTACAAGCC
CACGGTGCGCCTCGCCACCCGCGACGACGTCCCCCGGGCCGTACGCACCCTCGCCGCCGCGTTCGCCGAC
TACCCCGCCACGCGCCACACCGTCGACCCGGACCGCCACATCGAGCGGGTCACCGAGCTGCAAGAACTCT
TCCTCACGCGCGTCGGGCTCGACATCGGCAAGGTGTGGGTCGCGGACGACGGCGCCGCGGTGGCGGTCTG
GACCACGCCGGAGAGCGTCGAAGCGGGGGCGGTGTTCGCCGAGATCGGCCCGCGCATGGCCGAGTTGAGC
GGTTCCCGGCTGGCCGCGCAGCAACAGATGGAAGGCCTCCTGGCGCCGCACCGGCCCAAGGAGCCCGCGT
GGTTCCTGGCCACCGTCGGCGTCTCGCCCGACCACCAGGGCAAGGGTCTGGGCAGCGCCGTCGTGCTCCC
CGGAGTGGAGGCGGCCGAGCGCGCCGGGGTGCCCGCCTTCCTGGAGACCTCCGCGCCCCGCAACCTCCCC
TTCTACGAGCGGCTCGGCTTCACCGTCACCGCCGACGTCGAGGTGCCCGAAGGACCGCGCACCTGGTGCA
TGACCCGCAAGCCCGGTGCCTGACGCCCGCCCCACGACCCGCAGCGCCCGACCGAAAGGAGCGCACGACC
CCATGGCTCCGACCGAAGCCACCCGGGGCGGCCCCGCCGACCCCGCACCCGCCCCCGAGGCCCACCGACT
CTAGATCAAGCTTATCGATACCGTCGACCTCGAGGCCAGCTAGCTTGAACTTGTTTATTGCAGCTTATAA
TGGTTACAAATAAAGCAATAGCATCACAAATTTCACAAATAAAGCATTTTTTTCACTGCATTCTAGTTGT
GGTTTGTCCAAACTCATCAATGTATCTTATCATGTCTGGATCGGGTACCGAGCTCGAATTCGTAATCATG
TCATAGCTGTTTCCTGTGTGAAATTGTTATCCGCTCACAATTCCACACAACATACGAGCCGGAAGCATAA
AGTGTAAAGCCTGGGGTGCCTAATGAGTGAGCTAACTCACATTAATTGCGTTGCGCTCACTGCCCGCTTT
CCAGTCGGGAAACCTGTCGTGCCAGCTGCATTAATGAATCGGCCAACGCGCGGGGAGAGGCGGTTTGCGT
ATTGGGCGCTCTTCCGCTTCCTCGCTCACTGACTCGCTGCGCTCGGTCGTTCGGCTGCGGCGAGCGGTAT
CAGCTCACTCAAAGGCGGTAATACGGTTATCCACAGAATCAGGGGATAACGCAGGAAAGAACATGTGAGC
AAAAGGCCAGCAAAAGGCCAGGAACCGTAAAAAGGCCGCGTTGCTGGCGTTTTTCCATAGGCTCCGCCCC
CCTGACGAGCATCACAAAAATCGACGCTCAAGTCAGAGGTGGCGAAACCCGACAGGACTATAAAGATACC
AGGCGTTTCCCCCTGGAAGCTCCCTCGTGCGCTCTCCTGTTCCGACCCTGCCGCTTACCGGATACCTGTC
CGCCTTTCTCCCTTCGGGAAGCGTGGCGCTTTCTCAATGCTCACGCTGTAGGTATCTCAGTTCGGTGTAG
GTCGTTCGCTCCAAGCTGGGCTGTGTGCACGAACCCCCCGTTCAGCCCGACCGCTGCGCCTTATCCGGTA
ACTATCGTCTTGAGTCCAACCCGGTAAGACACGACTTATCGCCACTGGCAGCAGCCACTGGTAACAGGAT
TAGCAGAGCGAGGTATGTAGGCGGTGCTACAGAGTTCTTGAAGTGGTGGCCTAACTACGGCTACACTAGA
AGGACAGTATTTGGTATCTGCGCTCTGCTGAAGCCAGTTACCTTCGGAAAAAGAGTTGGTAGCTCTTGAT
CCGGCAAACAAACCACCGCTGGTAGCGGTGGTTTTTTTGTTTGCAAGCAGCAGATTACGCGCAGAAAAAA
AGGATCTCAAGAAGATCCTTTGATCTTTTCTACGGGGTCTGACGCTCAGTGGAACGAAAACTCACGTTAA
GGGATTTTGGTCATGAGATTATCAAAAAGGATCTTCACCTAGATCCTTTTAAATTAAAAATGAAGTTTTA
AATCAATCTAAAGTATATATGAGTAAACTTGGTCTGACAGTTACCAATGCTTAATCAGTGAGGCACCTAT
CTCAGCGATCTGTCTATTTCGTTCATCCATAGTTGCCTGACTCCCCGTCGTGTAGATAACTACGATACGG
GAGGGCTTACCATCTGGCCCCAGTGCTGCAATGATACCGCGAGACCCACGCTCACCGGCTCCAGATTTAT
CAGCAATAAACCAGCCAGCCGGAAGGGCCGAGCGCAGAAGTGGTCCTGCAACTTTATCCGCCTCCATCCA
GTCTATTAATTGTTGCCGGGAAGCTAGAGTAAGTAGTTCGCCAGTTAATAGTTTGCGCAACGTTGTTGCC
ATTGCTACAGGCATCGTGGTGTCACGCTCGTCGTTTGGTATGGCTTCATTCAGCTCCGGTTCCCAACGAT
CAAGGCGAGTTACATGATCCCCCATGTTGTGCAAAAAAGCGGTTAGCTCCTTCGGTCCTCCGATCGTTGT
CAGAAGTAAGTTGGCCGCAGTGTTATCACTCATGGTTATGGCAGCACTGCATAATTCTCTTACTGTCATG
CCATCCGTAAGATGCTTTTCTGTGACTGGTGAGTACTCAACCAAGTCATTCTGAGAATAGTGTATGCGGC
GACCGAGTTGCTCTTGCCCGGCGTCAATACGGGATAATACCGCGCCACATAGCAGAACTTTAAAAGTGCT
CATCATTGGAAAACGTTCTTCGGGGCGAAAACTCTCAAGGATCTTACCGCTGTTGAGATCCAGTTCGATG
TAACCCACTCGTGCACCCAACTGATCTTCAGCATCTTTTACTTTCACCAGCGTTTCTGGGTGAGCAAAAA
CAGGAAGGCAAAATGCCGCAAAAAAGGGAATAAGGGCGACACGGAAATGTTGAATACTCATACTCTTCCT
TTTTCAATATTATTGAAGCATTTATCAGGGTTATTGTCTCATGAGCGGATACATATTTGAATGTATTTAG
AAAAATAAACAAATAGGGGTTCCGCGCACATTTCCCCGAAAAGTGCCACCTGACGTCTAAGAAACCATTA
TTATCATGACATTAACCTATAAAAATAGGCGTATCACGAGGCCCTTTCGTC
Features (pLannotate 1.2.2; 19 found; start..end, strand, type, name):
    137..236     +  misc_feature   bom (fragment): basis of mobility region from pBR322
    242..396     -  CDS            lacZα (fragment): LacZα fragment of β-galactosidase; lacZ fragment
    399..434     -  misc_feature   MCS (fragment): pUC18/19 multiple cloning site
    501..777     +  promoter       copia promoter: strong promoter from the Drosophila transposable element copia (Sinclair et al., 1986)
    777..803     +  misc_feature   MCS (fragment): pBluescript multiple cloning site
    803..823     -  misc_feature   MCS (fragment): pUC18/19 multiple cloning site
    894..1493    +  CDS            PuroR: puromycin N-acetyltransferase; pac from Streptomyces alboniger; confers resistance to puromycin
   1543..1608    +  CDS            dmpM (fragment): DMPM_STRAD - Protein inferred from homology: Swiss-Prot protein existence level 3. From Streptomyces alboniger.
   1615..1645    +  misc_feature   MCS (fragment): pBluescript multiple cloning site
   1658..1792    +  polyA_signal   SV40 poly(A) signal: SV40 polyadenylation signal
   1792..1811    -  misc_feature   MCS (fragment): pUC18/19 multiple cloning site
   1844..1860    -  protein_bind   lac operator: The lac repressor binds to the lac operator to inhibit transcription in E. coli. This inhibition can be relieved by adding lactose or isopropyl-β-D-thiogalactopyranoside (IPTG). lac repressor encoded by lacI
   1868..1898    -  promoter       lac promoter: promoter for the E. coli lac operon
   1913..1934    -  protein_bind   CAP binding site: CAP binding activates transcription in the presence of cAMP. E. coli catabolite activator protein
   1947..2039    -  CDS            lacI (fragment): lac repressor; lacI; The lac repressor binds to the lac operator to inhibit transcription in E. coli. This inhibition can be relieved by adding lactose or isopropyl-β-D-thiogalactopyranoside (IPTG).
   2222..2810    -  rep_origin     ori: high-copy-number ColE1/pMB1/pBR322/pUC origin of replication
   2981..3841    -  CDS            AmpR: β-lactamase; bla; confers resistance to ampicillin, carbenicillin, and related antibiotics
   3842..3946    -  promoter       AmpR promoter: bla
   4041..35      +  CDS            rop (fragment) (across the origin): Rop protein, which maintains plasmids at low copy number; rop
