[The description below was written by a language model from this plasmid's Addgene catalogue record, the feature table of its GenBank file and pLannotate feature annotations shown in this document.]
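Description:
pCoPURO is a small (about 4.0 kb) insect-cell selection plasmid derived from the pCoHYGRO backbone. A puromycin resistance gene sits where the name suggests pCoHYGRO carried a hygromycin marker, although the record does not describe the exchange explicitly. It is maintained in E. coli as a high-copy plasmid through a ColE1/pUC-type origin and is selected with ampicillin via the β-lactamase gene and its native promoter. The rest of the backbone consists of pUC-style remnants: fragments of lacZα, the lac promoter and operator, the CAP binding site, lacI, and the bom and rop regions. None of these has a role in the plasmid's function in insect cells.

The payload is a single expression cassette. The strong promoter from the Drosophila copia transposable element drives the roughly 600 bp puromycin N-acetyltransferase coding sequence (pac, from Streptomyces alboniger), followed by an SV40 polyadenylation signal. Short polylinker fragments flank the insert, consistent with restriction-enzyme cloning. A small stretch of adjacent Streptomyces sequence, annotated as a dmpM fragment, lies just downstream of the gene and was probably carried along with it. The record states that part of the plasmid came from a commercial puromycin exchange-module plasmid.

The associated publication describes rapid selection of Drosophila S2 cells with the puromycin resistance gene, and the plasmid supplies that marker. It has no separate expression site for a gene of interest, so it would typically be co-transfected with an expression plasmid, though the record does not say this. The accompanying GenBank entry covers only an 829 bp partial read spanning the SV40 poly(A) signal and part of the puromycin gene. The full-length feature table comes from the depositor's complete sequence.
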