Addgene plasmid #17533: pCoPURO
Depositing lab: Francis Castellino. Depositing organization: University of Notre Dame. Publication: Rapid selection of Drosophila S2 cells with the puromycin resistance gene. Iwaki T, Figuera M, Ploplis VA, Castellino FJ. Biotechniques. 2003 Sep . 35(3):482-4, 486. 10.2144/03353bm08 PubMed 14513552.
Backbone
  Vector backbone: pCoHYGRO
  Backbone manufacturer: Invitrogen
  Vector type: Insect Expression
  Selectable markers: Puromycin
Growth in bacteria
  Bacterial resistance: Ampicillin, 100 μg/mL
  Growth temperature: 37°C
  Growth strain: DH5alpha
  Copy number: High Copy
Gene/Insert
  Gene/Insert name: Puromycine Acetyl Transferase (alt name: puromycin N-acetyl-transferase)
  Insert size (bp): 600
  Cloning method: Restriction Enzyme
  Sequencing primers: 5′ N/A; 3′ N/A
Resource information
  A portion of this plasmid was derived from a plasmid made by: Stratagene pExchange module EC-Puro
Terms and licenses: Academic/Nonprofit Terms; Industry Terms: Not Available to Industry
How to cite: pCoPURO was a gift from Francis Castellino (Addgene plasmid # 17533 ; http://n2t.net/addgene:17533 ; RRID:Addgene_17533)
