LOCUS       Exported 829 bp ds-DNA linear SYN 19-MAY-2021
DEFINITION  synthetic linear DNA
ACCESSION   .
VERSION     .
KEYWORDS    pCoPURO
SOURCE      synthetic DNA construct
  ORGANISM  synthetic DNA construct
REFERENCE   1 (bases 1 to 829)
  AUTHORS   Iwaki T, Figuera M, Ploplis VA, Castellino FJ
  TITLE     Rapid selection of Drosophila S2 cells with the puromycin resistance
            gene.
  JOURNAL   Biotechniques. 2003 Sep . 35(3):482-4, 486.
  PUBMED    14513552
REFERENCE   2 (bases 1 to 829)
  AUTHORS   .
  TITLE     Direct Submission
  JOURNAL   Exported May 19, 2021 from SnapGene Server 1.1.58
            http://www.snapgene.com
FEATURES             Location/Qualifiers
     source          1..829
                     /organism="synthetic DNA construct"
                     /mol_type="other DNA"
     polyA_signal    18..152
                     /label=SV40 poly(A) signal
                     /note="SV40 polyadenylation signal"
     primer_bind     complement(42..61)
                     /label=EBV-rev
                     /note="SV40 polyA terminator, reverse primer"
     primer_bind     96..115
                     /label=SV40pA-R
                     /note="SV40 polyA, reverse primer"
     primer_bind     167..183
                     /label=pBluescriptKS
                     /note="For pBluescript vector"
     primer_bind     168..184
                     /label=KS primer
                     /note="common sequencing primer, one of multiple similar
                     variants"
     primer_bind     complement(400..420)
                     /label=Puro-F
                     /note="Puromycin resistance gene, forward primer"
ORIGIN
        1 attcgagctc ggtacccgat ccagacatga taagatacat tgatgagttt ggacaaacca
       61 caactagaat gcagtgaaaa aaatgcttta tttgtgaaat ttgtgatgct attgctttat
      121 ttgtaaccat tataagctgc aataaacaag ttcaagctag ctggcctcga ggtcgacggt
      181 atcgataagc ttgatctaga gtcggtgggc ctcgggggcg ggtgcggggt cggcggggcc
      241 gccccgggtg gcttcggtcg gagccatggg gtcgtgcgct cctttcggtc gggcgctgcg
      301 ggtcgtgggg cgggcgtcag gcaccgggct tgcgggtcat gcaccaggtg cgcggtcctt
      361 cgggcacctc gacgtcggcg gtgacggtga agccgagccg ctcgtagaag gggaggttgc
      421 ggggcgcgga ggtctccagg aaggcgggca ccccggcgcg ctcggccgcc tccactccgg
      481 ggagcacgac ggcgctgccc agacccttgc cctggtggtc gggcgagacg ccgacggtgg
      541 ccaggaacca cgcgggctcc ttgggccggt gcggcgccag gaggccttcc atctgttgct
      601 gcgcggccag ccgggaaccg ctcaactcgg ccatgcgcgg gccgatctcg gcgaacaccg
      661 cccccgcttc gacgctctcc ggcgtggtcc agaccgccac cgcggcgccg tcgtccgcga
      721 cccacacctt gccgatgtcg agcccgacgc gcgtgaggaa gagttcttgc agctcggtga
      781 cccgctcgat gtggcggtcc gggtcgacgg tgtggcgcgt ggcggggta
//
