>Addgene plasmid #17533 | pCoPURO | addgene partial sequence | sequence record 126698 | pUC-3 5'-GCCATTCGCCATTCAGGCTGCGCAACTGTT-3'
CTATTACGCCAGCTGGCGAAAGGGGGATGTGCTGCAAGGCGATTAAGTTGGGTAACGCCAGGGTTTTCCC
AGTCACGACGTTGTAAAACGACGGCCAGTGCCAAGCTTGCATGCCTGCAGGTCGACTCTAGAGGATCCGG
TGCGTGGTGGTTTCATGCTTCTGGGAACGGCAAATGGGTTTAGGATTGGGAACCCCTCATCATCTGTTGG
AATATACTATTCAACCTACAAAAGTAACGTTAAACAACACTACTTTATATTTGATATGAATGGCCACACC
TTTTATGCCATAAAACATATTGTAAGAGAATACCACTCTTTTTATTCCTTCTTTCCTTCTTGTACGTTTT
TTGCTGTAAGTAGGTCGTGGTGCTGGTGTTGCAGTTGAAATAACTTAAAATATAAATCATAAAACTCAAA
CATAAACTTGACTATTTATTTATTTATTAAGAAAGGAAATATAAATTATAAATTACAACAGATCCCCCGG
GCTGCAGGAATTCGATAGCTTGCATGCCTGCAGGTCGGCCGCCACGACCGGTGCCGCCACCATCCCCTGA
CCCACGCCCCTGACCCCTCACAAGGAGACGACCTTCCATGACCGAGTACAAGCCCACGGTGCGCCTCGCC
ACCCGCGACGACGTCCCCCGGGCCGTACGCACCCTCGCCGCCGCGTTCGCCGACTACCCCGCCACGCGCC
ACACCGTCGACCCGGACCGCCACATCGAGCGGGTCACCGAGCTGCAAGAACTCTTCCTCACGCGCGTCGG
GCTCGACATCGGCAAGGTGTGGGTCGCGGACG
